Addgene plasmid #153475: pCEP4-FLAG-TAPBPR-tapasinCT G212A
Purpose: Mammalian expression of FLAG-tagged TAPBPR with tapasin CT G212A
Depositing lab: Erik Procko. Depositing organization: University of Illinois at Urbana-Champaign. Publication: TAPBPR promotes antigen loading on MHC-I molecules using a peptide trap. McShan AC, Devlin CA, Morozov GI, Overall SA, Moschidi D, Akella N, Procko E, Sgourakis NG. Nat Commun. 2021 May 26;12(1):3174. doi: 10.1038/s41467-021-23225-6. PubMed 34039964.
Backbone
  Vector backbone: pCEP4
  Backbone manufacturer: Invitrogen
  Backbone size w/o insert (bp): 10381
  Total vector size (bp): 11965
  Vector type: Mammalian Expression
  Selectable markers: Hygromycin
Growth in bacteria
  Bacterial resistance: Ampicillin, 100 μg/mL
  Growth temperature: 37°C
  Growth strain: DH5alpha
  Copy number: High Copy
Gene/Insert
  Gene/Insert name: TAPBPR
  Species: H. sapiens (human)
  Insert size (bp): 1584
  Mutation: C terminal tail of tapasin, G212A
  Entrez Gene: TAPBPL (a.k.a. TAPBP-R, TAPBPR)
  Promoter: CMV
  Tag / fusion protein: FLAG (N terminal on insert)
  Cloning method: Restriction Enzyme; 5′ cloning site NheI (not destroyed); 3′ cloning site XhoI (not destroyed)
  Sequencing primers: 5′ CMV_fwd; 3′ EBV_rev
Terms and licenses: Academic/Nonprofit Terms; Industry Terms: Not Available to Industry
How to cite: pCEP4-FLAG-TAPBPR-tapasinCT G212A was a gift from Erik Procko (Addgene plasmid # 153475 ; http://n2t.net/addgene:153475 ; RRID:Addgene_153475)
