[The description below was written by a language model from this plasmid's Addgene catalogue record and pLannotate feature annotations shown in this document.]
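Description:
pCEP4-FLAG-TAPBPR-tapasinCT G212A is an episomal mammalian expression plasmid built on the Invitrogen pCEP4 backbone, about 12 kb in total. In E. coli it is maintained through a high-copy ColE1/pUC-type origin and selected with ampicillin via the β-lactamase gene. In mammalian cells, the Epstein-Barr virus oriP origin together with the EBNA1 coding sequence allows the plasmid to replicate and persist extrachromosomally in primate cells. A hygromycin resistance gene, driven by the HSV thymidine kinase promoter and terminated by the TK polyadenylation signal, permits selection of stably maintained populations. Several short annotated fragments (rop, TcR, tet promoter, and herpesvirus gL, gH and BRRF2 matches) are most likely backbone remnants flanking these elements rather than functional parts.

The expression cassette uses the CMV immediate-early enhancer and promoter and ends with an SV40 polyadenylation signal. The roughly 1.6 kb insert, cloned between NheI and XhoI, encodes human TAPBPR (gene TAPBPL), an MHC class I-binding component of the antigen processing pathway that acts outside the peptide-loading complex. The open reading frame begins with a short segment matching HLA-A, which from its position probably serves as a signal peptide, although the record does not say so. This is followed by a FLAG epitope at the N-terminus and then the TAPBPR sequence. According to the catalogue fields, the C-terminal tail is replaced by that of tapasin and the protein carries a G212A substitution. The TAPBPL annotation stops short of the end of the insert, consistent with a swapped tail. The construct is intended for mammalian expression of this tagged TAPBPR variant, and the associated work concerns how TAPBPR promotes peptide loading on MHC-I.
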