Features (pLannotate 1.2.2; 21 found; start..end, strand, type, name):
     13..90      +  CDS            HLA-A (fragment): HLAA_HUMAN - Also known as HLAA. Experimental evidence at protein level: Swiss-Prot protein existence level 1. Allele A*74:01: Presents immunodominant HIV-1 epitopes derived from gag-pol (GQMVHQAISPR, QIYPGIKVR) and rev (RQIHSISER), carrying an aliphatic residue at position 2 and Arg anchor residue at the C-terminus. May contribute to viral load control in chronic HIV-1 infection. From Homo sapiens (Human).
     91..115     +  CDS            3xFLAG (fragment): three tandem FLAG® epitope tags
    121..1338    +  CDS            TAPBPL (fragment): TPSNR_HUMAN - Experimental evidence at protein level: Swiss-Prot protein existence level 1. Component of the antigen processing and presentation pathway, which binds to MHC class I coupled with beta2-microglobulin/B2M. Association between TAPBPR and MHC class I occurs in the absence of a functional peptide-loading complex (PLC). From Homo sapiens (Human).
   1598..1732    -  polyA_signal   SV40 poly(A) signal: SV40 polyadenylation signal
   1755..1837    -  CDS            large T antigen (fragment): large T antigen from SV40 (simian virus 40)
   1840..1880    +  CDS            rop (fragment): Rop protein, which maintains plasmids at low copy number; rop
   2482..4271    -  rep_origin     oriP: Epstein-Barr virus oriP replication origin (Yates et al., 2000)
   4276..4494    -  CDS            gL (fragment): GL_EBVB9 - Experimental evidence at protein level: Swiss-Prot protein existence level 1. The heterodimer glycoprotein H-glycoprotein L is required for the fusion of viral and plasma membranes leading to virus entry into the host cell. Acts as a functional inhibitor of gH and maintains gH in an inhibited form. Upon binding to host integrins, gL dissociates from gH leading to activation of the viral fusion glycoproteins gB and gH. Fusion of EBV with B-lymphocytes requires the additional receptor- binding protein gp42, which forms a complex with gH/gL. The heterodimer gH/gL targets also host EPHA
   4577..6502    -  CDS            EBNA1: Epstein-Barr nuclear antigen 1, also known as EBNA-1 crucial for latent viral infection, and for episomal amplification of vectors containing the oriP origin (Okita et al., 2013)
   6540..6884    -  CDS            BRRF2_EBVB9 (fragment): Protein inferred from homology: Swiss-Prot protein existence level 3. From Epstein-Barr virus (strain B95-8) (HHV-4) (Human herpesvirus 4).
   6887..6910    -  promoter       tet promoter (fragment): E. coli promoter for tetracycline efflux protein gene
   7023..7127    +  promoter       AmpR promoter: bla
   7128..7988    +  CDS            AmpR: β-lactamase; bla; confers resistance to ampicillin, carbenicillin, and related antibiotics
   8159..8747    +  rep_origin     ori: high-copy-number ColE1/pMB1/pBR322/pUC origin of replication
   8937..9281    -  CDS            TcR (fragment): tetracycline efflux protein; tet; confers resistance to tetracycline
   9364..9509    +  promoter       HSV TK promoter: herpes simplex virus thymidine kinase promoter
   9549..10574   +  CDS            HygR: aminoglycoside phosphotransferase from E. coli; aph(4)-Ia; confers resistance to hygromycin
  10639..10687   +  polyA_signal   HSV TK poly(A) signal: herpes simplex virus thymidine kinase polyadenylation signal (Cole and Stacy, 1985)
  10887..11111   +  CDS            gH (fragment): GH_HHV11 - Experimental evidence at protein level: Swiss-Prot protein existence level 1. The heterodimer glycoprotein H-glycoprotein L is required for the fusion of viral and plasma membranes leading to virus entry into the host cell. Following initial binding to host receptor, membrane fusion is mediated by the fusion machinery composed of gB and the heterodimer gH/gL. May also be involved in the fusion between the virion envelope and the outer nuclear membrane during virion morphogenesis. From Human herpesvirus 1 (strain 17) (HHV-1) (Human herpes simplex virus 1).
  11340..11719   +  enhancer       CMV enhancer: human cytomegalovirus immediate early enhancer
  11721..11920   +  promoter       CMV promoter: human cytomegalovirus (CMV) immediate early promoter
>Addgene plasmid #153475 | pCEP4-FLAG-TAPBPR-tapasinCT G212A | depositor full sequence | sequence record 297148 | pCEP4-FLAG-TAPBPR-tapasinCT G212A sequence 11965 bps
GCTAGCGCCACCATGGCCGTCATGGCGCCCCGAACCCTCGTCCTGCTACTCTCGGGGGCCCTGGCCCTGA
CCCAGACCTGGGCGGGCTCCGACTACAAGGACGATGATGACAAGGGAGGATCCAAGCCCCACCCAGCAGA
GGGGCAGTGGCGGGCAGTGGACGTGGTCCTAGACTGTTTCCTGGTGAAGGACGGTGCGCACCGTGGAGCT
CTCGCCAGCAGTGAGGACAGGGCAAGGGCCTCCCTTGTGCTGAAGCAGGTGCCAGTGCTGGACGATGGCT
CCCTGGAGGACTTCACCGATTTCCAAGGGGGCACACTGGCCCAAGATGACCCACCTATTATCTTTGAGGC
CTCAGTGGACCTGGTCCAGATTCCCCAGGCCGAGGCCTTGCTCCATGCTGACTGCAGTGGGAAGGAGGTG
ACCTGTGAGATCTCCCGCTACTTTCTCCAGATGACAGAGACCACTGTTAAGACAGCAGCTTGGTTCATGG
CCAACGTGCAGGTCTCTGGAGGGGGACCTAGCATCTCCTTGGTGATGAAGACTCCCAGGGTCGCCAAGAA
TGAGGTGCTCTGGCACCCAACGCTGAACTTGCCACTGAGCCCCCAGGGGACTGTGCGAACTGCAGTGGAG
TTCCAGGTGATGACACAGACCCAATCCCTGAGCTTCCTGCTGGGGTCCTCAGCCTCCTTGGACTGTGGCT
TCTCCATGGCACCGGGCTTGGACCTCATCAGTGTGGAGTGGCGACTGCAGCACAAGGCCAGGGGTCAGTT
GGTGTACAGCTGGACCGCAGGGCAGGGGCAGGCTGTGCGGAAGGGCGCTACCCTGGAGCCTGCACAACTG
GGCATGGCCAGGGATGCCTCCCTCACCCTGCCCGGCCTCACTATACAGGACGAGGGGACCTACATTTGCC
AGATCACCACCTCTCTGTACCGAGCTCAGCAGATCATCCAGCTCAACATCCAAGCTTCCCCTAAAGTACG
ACTGAGCTTGGCAAACGAAGCTCTGCTGCCCACCCTCATCTGCGACATTGCTGGCTATTACCCTCTGGAT
GTGGTGGTGACGTGGACCCGAGAGGAGCTGGGTGGATCCCCAGCCCAAGTCTCTGGTGCCTCCTTCTCCA
GCCTCAGGCAAAGCGTGGCAGGCACCTACAGCATCTCCTCCTCTCTCACCGCAGAACCTGGCTCTGCAGG
TGCCACTTACACCTGCCAGGTCACACACATCTCTCTGGAGGAGCCCCTTGGGGCCAGCACCCAGGTTGTC
CCACCAGAGCGGAGATCAGGGCCCTCCCTTGAGGACAGCGTAGGCCTTTTCCTGTCTGCCTTTCTTCTGC
TTGGGCTCTTCAAGGCACTGGGCTGGGCTGCTGTCTACCTGTCCACCTGCAAGGATTCAAAGAAGGTACA
GTGCTCCACCTCTCTGTATCTTTCCCTTGTCACTTTATCTCCTCATCCTATCTCAAAACCCATGGAGGGA
GGCTGCTGGTGTGGTAGGCAGAACCTAGGCTTGGAATTCACACTGATCTGGGTTAAAACCTGGCACTATA
TCCTAACTGTAGGACTCTTTGAGCATGCTACTTAATGACTCGAGGCCGGCAAGGCCGGATCCAGACATGA
TAAGATACATTGATGAGTTTGGACAAACCACAACTAGAATGCAGTGAAAAAAATGCTTTATTTGTGAAAT
TTGTGATGCTATTGCTTTATTTGTAACCATTATAAGCTGCAATAAACAAGTTAACAACAACAATTGCATT
CATTTTATGTTTCAGGTTCAGGGGGAGGTGGGGAGGTTTTTTAAAGCAAGTAAAACCTCTACAAATGTGG
TATGGCTGATTATGATCCGGCTGCCTCGCGCGTTTCGGTGATGACGGTGAAAACCTCTGACACATGCAGC
TCCCGGAGACGGTCACAGCTTGTCTGTAAGCGGATGCCGGGAGCAGACAAGCCCGTCAGGGCGCGTCAGC
GGGTGTTGGCGGGTGTCGGGGCGCAGCCATGACCGGTCGACTCTAGAGCCCCGCCGCCGGACGAACTAAA
CCTGACTACGGCATCTCTGCCCCTTCTTCGCTGGTACGAGGAGCGCTTTTGTTTTGTATTCGGGGCAGTG
CATGTAATCCCTTCAGTTGGTTGGTACAACTTGCCAACTGGGCCCTGTTCCACATGTGACACGGGGGGGG
ACCAAACACAAAGGGGTTCTCTGACTGTAGTTGACATCCTTATAAATGGATGTGCACATTTGCCAACACT
GAGTGGCTTTCATCCTGGAGCAGACTTTGCATGCTGTGGACTGCAACACAACATTGCCTTTATGTGTAAC
TCTTGGCTGAAGCTCTTACACCAATGCTGGGGGACATGTACCTCCCAGGGGCCCAGGAAGACTACGGGAG
GCTACACCAACGTCAATCAGAGGGGCCTGTGTAGCTACCGATAAGCGGACCCTCAAGAGGGCATTAGCAA
TAGTGTTTATAAGGCCCCCTTGTTAACCCTAAACGGGTAGCATATGCTTCCCGGGTAGTAGTATATACTA
TCCAGACTAACCCTAATTCAATAGCATATGTTACCCAACGGGAAGCATATGCTATCGAATTAGGGTTAGT
AAAAGGGTCCTAAGGAACAGCGATATCTCCCACCCCATGAGCTGTCACGGTTTTATTTACATGGGGTCAG
GATTCCACGAGGGTAGTGAACCATTTTAGTCACAAGGGCAGTGGCTGAAGATCAAGGAGCGGGCAGTGAA
CTCTCCTGAATCTTCGCCTGCTTCTTCATTCTCCTTCGTTTAGCTAATAGAATAACTGCTGAGTTGTGAA
CAGTAAGGTGTATGTGAGGTGCTCGAAAACAAGGTTTCAGGTGACGCCCCCAGAATAAAATTTGGACGGG
GGGTTCAGTGGTGGCATTGTGCTATGACACCAATATAACCCTCACAAACCCCTTGGGCAATAAATACTAG
TGTAGGAATGAAACATTCTGAATATCTTTAACAATAGAAATCCATGGGGTGGGGACAAGCCGTAAAGACT
GGATGTCCATCTCACACGAATTTATGGCTATGGGCAACACATAATCCTAGTGCAATATGATACTGGGGTT
ATTAAGATGTGTCCCAGGCAGGGACCAAGACAGGTGAACCATGTTGTTACACTCTATTTGTAACAAGGGG
AAAGAGAGTGGACGCCGACAGCAGCGGACTCCACTGGTTGTCTCTAACACCCCCGAAAATTAAACGGGGC
TCCACGCCAATGGGGCCCATAAACAAAGACAAGTGGCCACTCTTTTTTTTGAAATTGTGGAGTGGGGGCA
CGCGTCAGCCCCCACACGCCGCCCTGCGGTTTTGGACTGTAAAATAAGGGTGTAATAACTTGGCTGATTG
TAACCCCGCTAACCACTGCGGTCAAACCACTTGCCCACAAAACCACTAATGGCACCCCGGGGAATACCTG
CATAAGTAGGTGGGCGGGCCAAGATAGGGGCGCGATTGCTGCGATCTGGAGGACAAATTACACACACTTG
CGCCTGAGCGCCAAGCACAGGGTTGTTGGTCCTCATATTCACGAGGTCGCTGAGAGCACGGTGGGCTAAT
GTTGCCATGGGTAGCATATACTACCCAAATATCTGGATAGCATATGCTATCCTAATCTATATCTGGGTAG
CATAGGCTATCCTAATCTATATCTGGGTAGCATATGCTATCCTAATCTATATCTGGGTAGTATATGCTAT
CCTAATTTATATCTGGGTAGCATAGGCTATCCTAATCTATATCTGGGTAGCATATGCTATCCTAATCTAT
ATCTGGGTAGTATATGCTATCCTAATCTGTATCCGGGTAGCATATGCTATCCTAATAGAGATTAGGGTAG
TATATGCTATCCTAATTTATATCTGGGTAGCATATACTACCCAAATATCTGGATAGCATATGCTATCCTA
ATCTATATCTGGGTAGCATATGCTATCCTAATCTATATCTGGGTAGCATAGGCTATCCTAATCTATATCT
GGGTAGCATATGCTATCCTAATCTATATCTGGGTAGTATATGCTATCCTAATTTATATCTGGGTAGCATA
GGCTATCCTAATCTATATCTGGGTAGCATATGCTATCCTAATCTATATCTGGGTAGTATATGCTATCCTA
ATCTGTATCCGGGTAGCATATGCTATCCTCATGCATATACAGTCAGCATATGATACCCAGTAGTAGAGTG
GGAGTGCTATCCTTTGCATATGCCGCCACCTCCCAAGGGGGCGTGAATTTTCGCTGCTTGTCCTTTTCCT
GCATGCTGGTTGCTCCCATTCTTAGGTGAATTTAAGGAGGCCAGGCTAAAGCCGTCGCATGTCTGATTGC
TCACCAGGTAAATGTCGCTAATGTTTTCCAACGCGAGAAGGTGTTGAGCGCGGAGCTGAGTGACGTGACA
ACATGGGTATGCCCAATTGCCCCATGTTGGGAGGACGAAAATGGTGACAAGACAGATGGCCAGAAATACA
CCAACAGCACGCATGATGTCTACTGGGGATTTATTCTTTAGTGCGGGGGAATACACGGCTTTTAATACGA
TTGAGGGCGTCTCCTAACAAGTTACATCACTCCTGCCCTTCCTCACCCTCATCTCCATCACCTCCTTCAT
CTCCGTCATCTCCGTCATCACCCTCCGCGGCAGCCCCTTCCACCATAGGTGGAAACCAGGGAGGCAAATC
TACTCCATCGTCAAAGCTGCACACAGTCACCCTGATATTGCAGGTAGGAGCGGGCTTTGTCATAACAAGG
TCCTTAATCGCATCCTTCAAAACCTCAGCAAATATATGAGTTTGTAAAAAGACCATGAAATAACAGACAA
TGGACTCCCTTAGCGGGCCAGGTTGTGGGCCGGGTCCAGGGGCCATTCCAAAGGGGAGACGACTCAATGG
TGTAAGACGACATTGTGGAATAGCAAGGGCAGTTCCTCGCCTTAGGTTGTAAAGGGAGGTCTTACTACCT
CCATATACGAACACACCGGCGACCCAAGTTCCTTCGTCGGTAGTCCTTTCTACGTGACTCCTAGCCAGGA
GAGCTCTTAAACCTTCTGCAATGTTCTCAAATTTCGGGTTGGAACCTCCTTGACCACGATGCTTTCCAAA
CCACCCTCCTTTTTTGCGCCTGCCTCCATCACCCTGACCCCGGGGTCCAGTGCTTGGGCCTTCTCCTGGG
TCATCTGCGGGGCCCTGCTCTATCGCTCCCGGGGGCACGTCAGGCTCACCATCTGGGCCACCTTCTTGGT
GGTATTCAAAATAATCGGCTTCCCCTACAGGGTGGAAAAATGGCCTTCTACCTGGAGGGGGCCTGCGCGG
TGGAGACCCGGATGATGATGACTGACTACTGGGACTCCTGGGCCTCTTTTCTCCACGTCCACGACCTCTC
CCCCTGGCTCTTTCACGACTTCCCCCCCTGGCTCTTTCACGTCCTCTACCCCGGCGGCCTCCACTACCTC
CTCGACCCCGGCCTCCACTACCTCCTCGACCCCGGCCTCCACTGCCTCCTCGACCCCGGCCTCCACCTCC
TGCTCCTGCCCCTCCTGCTCCTGCCCCTCCTCCTGCTCCTGCCCCTCCTGCCCCTCCTGCTCCTGCCCCT
CCTGCCCCTCCTGCTCCTGCCCCTCCTGCCCCTCCTGCTCCTGCCCCTCCTGCCCCTCCTCCTGCTCCTG
CCCCTCCTGCCCCTCCTCCTGCTCCTGCCCCTCCTGCCCCTCCTGCTCCTGCCCCTCCTGCCCCTCCTGC
TCCTGCCCCTCCTGCCCCTCCTGCTCCTGCCCCTCCTGCTCCTGCCCCTCCTGCTCCTGCCCCTCCTGCT
CCTGCCCCTCCTGCCCCTCCTGCCCCTCCTCCTGCTCCTGCCCCTCCTGCTCCTGCCCCTCCTGCCCCTC
CTGCCCCTCCTGCTCCTGCCCCTCCTCCTGCTCCTGCCCCTCCTGCCCCTCCTGCCCCTCCTCCTGCTCC
TGCCCCTCCTGCCCCTCCTCCTGCTCCTGCCCCTCCTCCTGCTCCTGCCCCTCCTGCCCCTCCTGCCCCT
CCTCCTGCTCCTGCCCCTCCTGCCCCTCCTCCTGCTCCTGCCCCTCCTCCTGCTCCTGCCCCTCCTGCCC
CTCCTGCCCCTCCTCCTGCTCCTGCCCCTCCTCCTGCTCCTGCCCCTCCTGCCCCTCCTGCCCCTCCTGC
CCCTCCTCCTGCTCCTGCCCCTCCTCCTGCTCCTGCCCCTCCTGCTCCTGCCCCTCCCGCTCCTGCTCCT
GCTCCTGTTCCACCGTGGGTCCCTTTGCAGCCAATGCAACTTGGACGTTTTTGGGGTCTCCGGACACCAT
CTCTATGTCTTGGCCCTGATCCTGAGCCGCCCGGGGCTCCTGGTCTTCCGCCTCCTCGTCCTCGTCCTCT
TCCCCGTCCTCGTCCATGGTTATCACCCCCTCTTCTTTGAGGTCCACTGCCGCCGGAGCCTTCTGGTCCA
GATGTGTCTCCCTTCTCTCCTAGGCCATTTCCAGGTCCTGTACCTGGCCCCTCGTCAGACATGATTCACA
CTAAAAGAGATCAATAGACATCTTTATTAGACGACGCTCAGTGAATACAGGGAGTGCAGACTCCTGCCCC
CTCCAACAGCCCCCCCACCCTCATCCCCTTCATGGTCGCTGTCAGACAGATCCAGGTCTGAAAATTCCCC
ATCCTCCGAACCATCCTCGTCCTCATCACCAATTACTCGCAGCCCGGAAAACTCCCGCTGAACATCCTCA
AGATTTGCGTCCTGAGCCTCAAGCCAGGCCTCAAATTCCTCGTCCCCCTTTTTGCTGGACGGTAGGGATG
GGGATTCTCGGGACCCCTCCTCTTCCTCTTCAAGGTCACCAGACAGAGATGCTACTGGGGCAACGGAAGA
AAAGCTGGGTGCGGCCTGTGAGGATCAGCTTATCGATGATAAGCTGTCAAACATGAGAATTCTTGAAGAC
GAAAGGGCCTCGTGATACGCCTATTTTTATAGGTTAATGTCATGATAATAATGGTTTCTTAGACGTCAGG
TGGCACTTTTCGGGGAAATGTGCGCGGAACCCCTATTTGTTTATTTTTCTAAATACATTCAAATATGTAT
CCGCTCATGAGACAATAACCCTGATAAATGCTTCAATAATATTGAAAAAGGAAGAGTATGAGTATTCAAC
ATTTCCGTGTCGCCCTTATTCCCTTTTTTGCGGCATTTTGCCTTCCTGTTTTTGCTCACCCAGAAACGCT
GGTGAAAGTAAAAGATGCTGAAGATCAGTTGGGTGCACGAGTGGGTTACATCGAACTGGATCTCAACAGC
GGTAAGATCCTTGAGAGTTTTCGCCCCGAAGAACGTTTTCCAATGATGAGCACTTTTAAAGTTCTGCTAT
GTGGCGCGGTATTATCCCGTGTTGACGCCGGGCAAGAGCAACTCGGTCGCCGCATACACTATTCTCAGAA
TGACTTGGTTGAGTACTCACCAGTCACAGAAAAGCATCTTACGGATGGCATGACAGTAAGAGAATTATGC
AGTGCTGCCATAACCATGAGTGATAACACTGCGGCCAACTTACTTCTGACAACGATCGGAGGACCGAAGG
AGCTAACCGCTTTTTTGCACAACATGGGGGATCATGTAACTCGCCTTGATCGTTGGGAACCGGAGCTGAA
TGAAGCCATACCAAACGACGAGCGTGACACCACGATGCCTGCAGCAATGGCAACAACGTTGCGCAAACTA
TTAACTGGCGAACTACTTACTCTAGCTTCCCGGCAACAATTAATAGACTGGATGGAGGCGGATAAAGTTG
CAGGACCACTTCTGCGCTCGGCCCTTCCGGCTGGCTGGTTTATTGCTGATAAATCTGGAGCCGGTGAGCG
TGGGTCTCGCGGTATCATTGCAGCACTGGGGCCAGATGGTAAGCCCTCCCGTATCGTAGTTATCTACACG
ACGGGGAGTCAGGCAACTATGGATGAACGAAATAGACAGATCGCTGAGATAGGTGCCTCACTGATTAAGC
ATTGGTAACTGTCAGACCAAGTTTACTCATATATACTTTAGATTGATTTAAAACTTCATTTTTAATTTAA
AAGGATCTAGGTGAAGATCCTTTTTGATAATCTCATGACCAAAATCCCTTAACGTGAGTTTTCGTTCCAC
TGAGCGTCAGACCCCGTAGAAAAGATCAAAGGATCTTCTTGAGATCCTTTTTTTCTGCGCGTAATCTGCT
GCTTGCAAACAAAAAAACCACCGCTACCAGCGGTGGTTTGTTTGCCGGATCAAGAGCTACCAACTCTTTT
TCCGAAGGTAACTGGCTTCAGCAGAGCGCAGATACCAAATACTGTCCTTCTAGTGTAGCCGTAGTTAGGC
CACCACTTCAAGAACTCTGTAGCACCGCCTACATACCTCGCTCTGCTAATCCTGTTACCAGTGGCTGCTG
CCAGTGGCGATAAGTCGTGTCTTACCGGGTTGGACTCAAGACGATAGTTACCGGATAAGGCGCAGCGGTC
GGGCTGAACGGGGGGTTCGTGCACACAGCCCAGCTTGGAGCGAACGACCTACACCGAACTGAGATACCTA
CAGCGTGAGCTATGAGAAAGCGCCACGCTTCCCGAAGGGAGAAAGGCGGACAGGTATCCGGTAAGCGGCA
GGGTCGGAACAGGAGAGCGCACGAGGGAGCTTCCAGGGGGAAACGCCTGGTATCTTTATAGTCCTGTCGG
GTTTCGCCACCTCTGACTTGAGCGTCGATTTTTGTGATGCTCGTCAGGGGGGCGGAGCCTATGGAAAAAC
GCCAGCAACGCGGCCTTTTTACGGTTCCTGGCCTTTTGCTGCGCCGCGTGCGGCTGCTGGAGATGGCGGA
CGCGATGGATATGTTCTGCCAAGGGTTGGTTTGCGCATTCACAGTTCTCCGCAAGAATTGATTGGCTCCA
ATTCTTGGAGTGGTGAATCCGTTAGCGAGGTGCCGCCGGCTTCCATTCAGGTCGAGGTGGCCCGGCTCCA
TGCACCGCGACGCAACGCGGGGAGGCAGACAAGGTATAGGGCGGCGCCTACAATCCATGCCAACCCGTTC
CATGTGCTCGCCGAGGCGGCATAAATCGCCGTGACGATCAGCGGTCCAGTGATCGAAGTTAGGCTGGTAA
GAGCCGCGAGCGATCCTTGAAGCTGTCCCTGATGGTCGTCATCTACCTGCCTGGACAGCATGGCCTGCAA
CGCGGGCATCCCGATGCCGCCGGAAGCGAGAAGAATCATAATGGGGAAGGCCATCCAGCCTCGCGTCGCG
AACGCCAGCAAGACGTAGCCCAGCGCGTCGGCCGCCATGCCCTGCTTCATCCCCGTGGCCCGTTGCTCGC
GTTTGCTGGCGGTGTCCCCGGAAGAAATATATTTGCATGTCTTTAGTTCTATGATGACACAAACCCCGCC
CAGCGTCTTGTCATTGGCGAATTCGAACACGCAGATGCAGTCGGGGCGGCGCGGTCCCAGGTCCACTTCG
CATATTAAGGTGACGCGTGTGGCCTCGAACACCGAGCGACCCTGCAGCGACCCGCTTAACAGCGTCAACA
GCGTGCCGCAGATCCCGGGCAATGAGATATGAAAAAGCCTGAACTCACCGCGACGTCTGTCGAGAAGTTT
CTGATCGAAAAGTTCGACAGCGTCTCCGACCTGATGCAGCTCTCGGAGGGCGAAGAATCTCGTGCTTTCA
GCTTCGATGTAGGAGGGCGTGGATATGTCCTGCGGGTAAATAGCTGCGCCGATGGTTTCTACAAAGATCG
TTATGTTTATCGGCACTTTGCATCGGCCGCGCTCCCGATTCCGGAAGTGCTTGACATTGGGGAATTCAGC
GAGAGCCTGACCTATTGCATCTCCCGCCGTGCACAGGGTGTCACGTTGCAAGACCTGCCTGAAACCGAAC
TGCCCGCTGTTCTGCAGCCGGTCGCGGAGGCCATGGATGCGATCGCTGCGGCCGATCTTAGCCAGACGAG
CGGGTTCGGCCCATTCGGACCGCAAGGAATCGGTCAATACACTACATGGCGTGATTTCATATGCGCGATT
GCTGATCCCCATGTGTATCACTGGCAAACTGTGATGGACGACACCGTCAGTGCGTCCGTCGCGCAGGCTC
TCGATGAGCTGATGCTTTGGGCCGAGGACTGCCCCGAAGTCCGGCACCTCGTGCACGCGGATTTCGGCTC
CAACAATGTCCTGACGGACAATGGCCGCATAACAGCGGTCATTGACTGGAGCGAGGCGATGTTCGGGGAT
TCCCAATACGAGGTCGCCAACATCTTCTTCTGGAGGCCGTGGTTGGCTTGTATGGAGCAGCAGACGCGCT
ACTTCGAGCGGAGGCATCCGGAGCTTGCAGGATCGCCGCGGCTCCGGGCGTATATGCTCCGCATTGGTCT
TGACCAACTCTATCAGAGCTTGGTTGACGGCAATTTCGATGATGCAGCTTGGGCGCAGGGTCGATGCGAC
GCAATCGTCCGATCCGGAGCCGGGACTGTCGGGCGTACACAAATCGCCCGCAGAAGCGCGGCCGTCTGGA
CCGATGGCTGTGTAGAAGTACTCGCCGATAGTGGAAACCGACGCCCCAGCACTCGTCCGAGGGCAAAGGA
ATAGGGGAGATGGGGGAGGCTAACTGAAACACGGAAGGAGACAATACCGGAAGGAACCCGCGCTATGACG
GCAATAAAAAGACAGAATAAAACGCACGGGTGTTGGGTCGTTTGTTCATAAACGCGGGGTTCGGTCCCAG
GGCTGGCACTCTGTCGATACCCCACCGAGACCCCATTGGGGCCAATACGCCCGCGTTTCTTCCTTTTCCC
CACCCCACCCCCCAAGTTCGGGTGAAGGCCCAGGGCTCGCAGCCAACGTCGGGGCGGCAGGCCCTGCCAT
AGCCACTGGCCCCGTGGGTTAGGGACGGGGTCCCCCATGGGGAATGGTTTATGGTTCGTGGGGGTTATTA
TTTTGGGCGTTGCGTGGGGTCTGGTCCACGACTGGACTGAGCAGACAGACCCATGGTTTTTGGATGGCCT
GGGCATGGACCGCATGTACTGGCGCGACACGAACACCGGGCGTCTGTGGCTGCCAAACACCCCCGACCCC
CAAAAACCACCGCGCGGATTTCTGGCGTGCCAAGCTAGTCGACCAATTCTCATGTTTGACAGCTTATCAT
CGCAGATCCGGGCAACGTTGTTGCATTGCTGCAGGCGCAGAACTGGTAGGTATGGAAGATCTATACATTG
AATCAATATTGGCAATTAGCCATATTAGTCATTGGTTATATAGCATAAATCAATATTGGCTATTGGCCAT
TGCATACGTTGTATCTATATCATAATATGTACATTTATATTGGCTCATGTCCAATATGACCGCCATGTTG
ACATTGATTATTGACTAGTTATTAATAGTAATCAATTACGGGGTCATTAGTTCATAGCCCATATATGGAG
TTCCGCGTTACATAACTTACGGTAAATGGCCCGCCTGGCTGACCGCCCAACGACCCCCGCCCATTGACGT
CAATAATGACGTATGTTCCCATAGTAACGCCAATAGGGACTTTCCATTGACGTCAATGGGTGGAGTATTT
ACGGTAAACTGCCCACTTGGCAGTACATCAAGTGTATCATATGCCAAGTCCGCCCCCTATTGACGTCAAT
GACGGTAAATGGCCCGCCTGGCATTATGCCCAGTACATGACCTTACGGGACTTTCCTACTTGGCAGTACA
TCTACGTATTAGTCATCGCTATTACCATGGTGATGCGGTTTTGGCAGTACACCAATGGGCGTGGATAGCG
GTTTGACTCACGGGGATTTCCAAGTCTCCACCCCATTGACGTCAATGGGAGTTTGTTTTGGCACCAAAAT
CAACGGGACTTTCCAAAATGTCGTAATAACCCCGCCCCGTTGACGCAAATGGGCGGTAGGCGTGTACGGT
GGGAGGTCTATATAAGCAGAGCTCGTTTAGTGAACCGTCAGATCTCTAGAAGCTGGGTACCAGCT
