>Addgene plasmid #153475 | pCEP4-FLAG-TAPBPR-tapasinCT G212A | addgene partial sequence | sequence record 327998 | Addgene NGS Result
GACATTGATTATTGACTAGTTATTAATAGTAATCAATTACGGGGTCATTAGTTCATAGCCCATATATGGA
GTTCCGCGTTACATAACTTACGGTAAATGGCCCGCCTGGCTGACCGCCCAACGACCCCCGCCCATTGACG
TCAATAATGACGTATGTTCCCATAGTAACGCCAATAGGGACTTTCCATTGACGTCAATGGGTGGAGTATT
TACGGTAAACTGCCCACTTGGCAGTACATCAAGTGTATCATATGCCAAGTCCGCCCCCTATTGACGTCAA
TGACGGTAAATGGCCCGCCTGGCATTATGCCCAGTACATGACCTTACGGGACTTTCCTACTTGGCAGTAC
ATCTACGTATTAGTCATCGCTATTACCATGGTGATGCGGTTTTGGCAGTACACCAATGGGCGTGGATAGC
GGTTTGACTCACGGGGATTTCCAAGTCTCCACCCCATTGACGTCAATGGGAGTTTGTTTTGGCACCAAAA
TCAACGGGACTTTCCAAAATGTCGTAATAACCCCGCCCCGTTGACGCAAATGGGCGGTAGGCGTGTACGG
TGGGAGGTCTATATAAGCAGAGCTCGTTTAGTGAACCGTCAGATCTCTAGAAGCTGGGTACCAGCTGCTA
GCGCCACCATGGCCGTCATGGCGCCCCGAACCCTCGTCCTGCTACTCTCGGGGGCCCTGGCCCTGACCCA
GACCTGGGCGGGCTCCGACTACAAGGACGATGATGACAAGGGAGGATCCAAGCCCCACCCAGCAGAGGGG
CAGTGGCGGGCAGTGGACGTGGTCCTAGACTGTTTCCTGGTGAAGGACGGTGCGCACCGTGGAGCTCTCG
CCAGCAGTGAGGACAGGGCAAGGGCCTCCCTTGTGCTGAAGCAGGTGCCAGTGCTGGACGATGGCTCCCT
GGAGGACTTCACCGATTTCCAAGGGGGCACACTGGCCCAAGATGACCCACCTATTATCTTTGAGGCCTCA
GTGGACCTGGTCCAGATTCCCCAGGCCGAGGCCTTGCTCCATGCTGACTGCAGTGGGAAGGAGGTGACCT
GTGAGATCTCCCGCTACTTTCTCCAGATGACAGAGACCACTGTTAAGACAGCAGCTTGGTTCATGGCCAA
CGTGCAGGTCTCTGGAGGGGGACCTAGCATCTCCTTGGTGATGAAGACTCCCAGGGTCGCCAAGAATGAG
GTGCTCTGGCACCCAACGCTGAACTTGCCACTGAGCCCCCAGGGGACTGTGCGAACTGCAGTGGAGTTCC
AGGTGATGACACAGACCCAATCCCTGAGCTTCCTGCTGGGGTCCTCAGCCTCCTTGGACTGTGGCTTCTC
CATGGCACCGGGCTTGGACCTCATCAGTGTGGAGTGGCGACTGCAGCACAAGGCCAGGGGTCAGTTGGTG
TACAGCTGGACCGCAGGGCAGGGGCAGGCTGTGCGGAAGGGCGCTACCCTGGAGCCTGCACAACTGGGCA
TGGCCAGGGATGCCTCCCTCACCCTGCCCGGCCTCACTATACAGGACGAGGGGACCTACATTTGCCAGAT
CACCACCTCTCTGTACCGAGCTCAGCAGATCATCCAGCTCAACATCCAAGCTTCCCCTAAAGTACGACTG
AGCTTGGCAAACGAAGCTCTGCTGCCCACCCTCATCTGCGACATTGCTGGCTATTACCCTCTGGATGTGG
TGGTGACGTGGACCCGAGAGGAGCTGGGTGGATCCCCAGCCCAAGTCTCTGGTGCCTCCTTCTCCAGCCT
CAGGCAAAGCGTGGCAGGCACCTACAGCATCTCCTCCTCTCTCACCGCAGAACCTGGCTCTGCAGGTGCC
ACTTACACCTGCCAGGTCACACACATCTCTCTGGAGGAGCCCCTTGGGGCCAGCACCCAGGTTGTCCCAC
CAGAGCGGAGATCAGGGCCCTCCCTTGAGGACAGCGTAGGCCTTTTCCTGTCTGCCTTTCTTCTGCTTGG
GCTCTTCAAGGCACTGGGCTGGGCTGCTGTCTACCTGTCCACCTGCAAGGATTCAAAGAAGGTACAGTGC
TCCACCTCTCTGTATCTTTCCCTTGTCACTTTATCTCCTCATCCTATCTCAAAACCCATGGAGGGAGGCT
GCTGGTGTGGTAGGCAGAACCTAGGCTTGGAATTCACACTGATCTGGGTTAAAACCTGGCACTATATCCT
AACTGTAGGACTCTTTGAGCATGCTACTTAATGACTCGAGGCCGGCAAGGCCGGATCCAGACATGATAAG
ATACATTGATGAGTTTGGACAAACCACAACTAGAATGCAGTGAAAAAAATGCTTTATTTGTGAAATTTGT
GATGCTATTGCTTTATTTGTAACCATTATAAGCTGCAATAAACAAGTTAACAACAACAATTGCATTCATT
TTATGTTTCAGGTTCAGGGGGAGGTGTGGGAGGTTTTTTAAAGCAAGTAAAACCTCTACAAATGTGGTAT
GGCTGATTATGATCCGGCTGCCTCGCGCGTTTCGGTGATGACGGTGAAAACCTCTGACACATGCAGCTCC
CGGAGACGGTCACAGCTTGTCTGTAAGCGGATGCCGGGAGCAGACAAGCCCGTCAGGGCGCGTCAGCGGG
TGTTGGCGGGTGTCGGGGCGCAGCCATGAGGTCGACTCTAGAGGATCGATCCCCGCCCCGGACGAACTAA
ACCTGACTACGACATCTCTGCCCCTTCTTCGCGGGGCAGTGCATGTAATCCCTTCAGTTGGTTGGTACAA
CTTGCCAACTGGGCCCTGTTCCACATGTGACACGGGGGGGGACCAAACACAAAGGGGTTCTCTGACTGTA
GTTGACATCCTTATAAATGGATGTGCACATTTGCCAACACTGAGTGGCTTTCATCCTGGAGCAGACTTTG
CAGTCTGTGGACTGCAACACAACATTGCCTTTATGTGTAACTCTTGGCTGAAGCTCTTACACCAATGCTG
GGGGACATGTACCTCCCAGGGGCCCAGGAAGACTACGGGAGGCTACACCAACGTCAATCAGAGGGGCCTG
TGTAGCTACCGATAAGCGGACCCTCAAGAGGGCATTAGCAATAGTGTTTATAAGGCCCCCTTGTTAACCC
TAAACGGGTAGCATATGCTTCCCGGGTAGTAGTATATACTATCCAGACTAACCCTAATTCAATAGCATAT
GTTACCCAACGGGAAGCATATGCTATCGAATTAGGGTTAGTAAAAGGGTCCTAAGGAACAGCGATATCTC
CCACCCCATGAGCTGTCACGGTTTTATTTACATGGGGTCAGGATTCCACGAGGGTAGTGAACCATTTTAG
TCACAAGGGCAGTGGCTGAAGATCAAGGAGCGGGCAGTGAACTCTCCTGAATCTTCGCCTGCTTCTTCAT
TCTCCTTCGTTTAGCTAATAGAATAACTGCTGAGTTGTGAACAGTAAGGTGTATGTGAGGTGCTCGAAAA
CAAGGTTTCAGGTGACGCCCCCAGAATAAAATTTGGACGGGGGGTTCAGTGGTGGCATTGTGCTATGACA
CCAATATAACCCTCACAAACCCCTTGGGCAATAAATACTAGTGTAGGAATGAAACATTCTGAATATCTTT
AACAATAGAAATCCATGGGGTGGGGACAAGCCGTAAAGACTGGATGTCCATCTCACACGAATTTATGGCT
ATGGGCAACACATAATCCTAGTGCAATATGATACTGGGGTTATTAAGATGTGTCCCAGGCAGGGACCAAG
ACAGGTGAACCATGTTGTTACACTCTATTTGTAACAAGGGGAAAGAGAGTGGACGCCGACAGCAGCGGAC
TCCACTGGTTGTCTCTAACACCCCCGAAAATTAAACGGGGCTCCACGCCAATGGGGCCCATAAACAAAGA
CAAGTGGCCACTCTTTTTTTTGAAATTGTGGAGTGGGGGCACGCGTCAGCCCCCACACGCCGCCCTGCGG
TTTTGGACTGTAAAATAAGGGTGTAATAACTTGGCTGATTGTAACCCCGCTAACCACTGCGGTCAAACCA
CTTGCCCACAAAACCACTAATGGCACCCCGGGGAATACCTGCATAAGTAGGTGGGCGGGCCAAGATAGGG
GCGCGATTGCTGCGATCTGGAGGACAAATTACACACACTTGCGCCTGAGCGCCAAGCACAGGGTTGTTGG
TCCTCATATTCACGAGGTCGCTGAGAGCACGGTGGGCTAATGTTGCCATGGGTAGCATATACTACCCAAA
TATCTGGATAGCATATGCTATCCTAATCTATATCTGGGTAGCATAGGCTATCCTAATCTATATCTGGGTA
GCATATGCTATCCTAATCTATATCTGGGTAGTATATGCTATCCTAATTTATATCTGGGTAGCATAGGCTA
TCCTAATCTATATCTGGGTAGCATATGCTATCCTAATCTATATCTGGGTAGTATATGCTATCCTAATCTG
TATCCGGGTAGCATATGCTATCCTAATAGAGATTAGGGTAGTATATGCTATCCTAATTTATATCTGGGTA
GCATATACTACCCAAATATCTGGATAGCATATGCTATCCTAATCTATATCTGGGTAGCATATGCTATCCT
AATCTATATCTGGGTAGCATAGGCTATCCTAATCTATATCTGGGTAGCATATGCTATCCTAATCTATATC
TGGGTAGTATATGCTATCCTAATTTATATCTGGGTAGCATAGGCTATCCTAATCTATATCTGGGTAGCAT
ATGCTATCCTAATCTATATCTGGGTAGTATATGCTATCCTAATCTGTATCCGGGTAGCATATGCTATCCT
CATGCATATACAGTCAGCATATGATACCCAGTAGTAGAGTGGGAGTGCTATCCTTTGCATATGCCGCCAC
CTCCCAAGGGGGCGTGAATTTTCGCTGCTTGTCCTTTTCCTGCTGGTTGCTCCCATTCTTAGGTGAATTT
AAGGAGGCCAGGCTAAAGCCGTCGCATGTCTGATTGCTCACCAGGTAAATGTCGCTAATGTTTTCCAACG
CGAGAAGGTGTTGAGCGCGGAGCTGAGTGACGTGACAACATGGGTATGCCCAATTGCCCCATGTTGGGAG
GACGAAAATGGTGACAAGACAGATGGCCAGAAATACACCAACAGCACGCATGATGTCTACTGGGGATTTA
TTCTTTAGTGCGGGGGAATACACGGCTTTTAATACGATTGAGGGCGTCTCCTAACAAGTTACATCACTCC
TGCCCTTCCTCACCCTCATCTCCATCACCTCCTTCATCTCCGTCATCTCCGTCATCACCCTCCGCGGCAG
CCCCTTCCACCATAGGTGGAAACCAGGGAGGCAAATCTACTCCATCGTCAAAGCTGCACACAGTCACCCT
GATATTGCAGGTAGGAGCGGGCTTTGTCATAACAAGGTCCTTAATCGCATCCTTCAAAACCTCAGCAAAT
ATATGAGTTTGTAAAAAGACCATGAAATAACAGACAATGGACTCCCTTAGCGGGCCAGGTTGTGGGCCGG
GTCCAGGGGCCATTCCAAAGGGGAGACGACTCAATGGTGTAAGACGACATTGTGGAATAGCAAGGGCAGT
TCCTCGCCTTAGGTTGTAAAGGGAGGTCTTACTACCTCCATATACGAACACACCGGCGACCCAAGTTCCT
TCGTCGGTAGTCCTTTCTACGTGACTCCTAGCCAGGAGAGCTCTTAAACCTTCTGCAATGTTCTCAAATT
TCGGGTTGGAACCTCCTTGACCACGATGCTTTCCAAACCACCCTCCTTTTTTGCGCCTGCCTCCATCACC
CTGACCCCGGGGTCCAGTGCTTGGGCCTTCTCCTGGGTCATCTGCGGGGCCCTGCTCTATCGCTCCCGGG
GGCACGTCAGGCTCACCATCTGGGCCACCTTCTTGGTGGTATTCAAAATAATCGGCTTCCCCTACAGGGT
GGAAAAATGGCCTTCTACCTGGAGGGGGCCTGCGCGGTGGAGACCCGGATGATGATGACTGACTACTGGG
ACTCCTGGGCCTCTTTTCTCCACGTCCACGACCTCTCCCCCTGGCTCTTTCACGACTTCCCCCCCTGGCT
CTTTCACGTCCTCTACCCCGGCGGCCTCCACTACCTCCTCGACCCCGGCCTCCACTACCTCCTCGACCCC
GGCCTCCACTGCCTCCTCGACCCCGGCCTCCACCTCCTGCTCCTGCCNCCTCCTGCTCCTGCCCCTCCTC
CTGCTCCTGCCCCTCCTGCTCCTGCCCCTCCCGCTCCTGCTCCTGCTCCTGTTCCACCGTGGGTCCCTTT
GCAGCCAATGCAACTTGGACGTTTTTGGGGTCTCCGGACACCATCTCTATGTCTTGGCCCTGATCCTGAG
CCGCCCGGGGCTCCTGGTCTTCCGCCTCCTCGTCCTCGTCCTCTTCCCCGTCCTCGTCCATGGTTATCAC
CCCCTCTTCTTTGAGGTCCACTGCCGCCGGAGCCTTCTGGTCCAGATGTGTCTCCCTTCTCTCCTAGGCC
ATTTCCAGGTCCTGTACCTGGCCCCTCGTCAGACATGATTCACACTAAAAGAGATCAATAGACATCTTTA
TTAGACGACGCTCAGTGAATACAGGGAGTGCAGACTCCTGCCCCCTCCAACAGCCCCCCCACCCTCATCC
CCTTCATGGTCGCTGTCAGACAGATCCAGGTCTGAAAATTCCCCATCCTCCGAACCATCCTCGTCCTCAT
CACCAATTACTCGCAGCCCGGAAAACTCCCGCTGAACATCCTCAAGATTTGCGTCCTGAGCCTCAAGCCA
GGCCTCAAATTCCTCGTCCCCCTTTTTGCTGGACGGTAGGGATGGGGATTCTCGGGACCCCTCCTCTTCC
TCTTCAAGGTCACCAGACAGAGATGCTACTGGGGCAACGGAAGAAAAGCTGGGTGCGGCCTGTGAGGATC
AGCTTATCGATGATAAGCTGTCAAACATGAGAATTCTTGAAGACGAAAGGGCCTCGTGATACGCCTATTT
TTATAGGTTAATGTCATGATAATAATGGTTTCTTAGACGTCAGGTGGCACTTTTCGGGGAAATGTGCGCG
GAACCCCTATTTGTTTATTTTTCTAAATACATTCAAATATGTATCCGCTCATGAGACAATAACCCTGATA
AATGCTTCAATAATATTGAAAAAGGAAGAGTATGAGTATTCAACATTTCCGTGTCGCCCTTATTCCCTTT
TTTGCGGCATTTTGCCTTCCTGTTTTTGCTCACCCAGAAACGCTGGTGAAAGTAAAAGATGCTGAAGATC
AGTTGGGTGCACGAGTGGGTTACATCGAACTGGATCTCAACAGCGGTAAGATCCTTGAGAGTTTTCGCCC
CGAAGAACGTTTTCCAATGATGAGCACTTTTAAAGTTCTGCTATGTGGCGCGGTATTATCCCGTGTTGAC
GCCGGGCAAGAGCAACTCGGTCGCCGCATACACTATTCTCAGAATGACTTGGTTGAGTACTCACCAGTCA
CAGAAAAGCATCTTACGGATGGCATGACAGTAAGAGAATTATGCAGTGCTGCCATAACCATGAGTGATAA
CACTGCGGCCAACTTACTTCTGACAACGATCGGAGGACCGAAGGAGCTAACCGCTTTTTTGCACAACATG
GGGGATCATGTAACTCGCCTTGATCGTTGGGAACCGGAGCTGAATGAAGCCATACCAAACGACGAGCGTG
ACACCACGATGCCTGCAGCAATGGCAACAACGTTGCGCAAACTATTAACTGGCGAACTACTTACTCTAGC
TTCCCGGCAACAATTAATAGACTGGATGGAGGCGGATAAAGTTGCAGGACCACTTCTGCGCTCGGCCCTT
CCGGCTGGCTGGTTTATTGCTGATAAATCTGGAGCCGGTGAGCGTGGGTCTCGCGGTATCATTGCAGCAC
TGGGGCCAGATGGTAAGCCCTCCCGTATCGTAGTTATCTACACGACGGGGAGTCAGGCAACTATGGATGA
ACGAAATAGACAGATCGCTGAGATAGGTGCCTCACTGATTAAGCATTGGTAACTGTCAGACCAAGTTTAC
TCATATATACTTTAGATTGATTTAAAACTTCATTTTTAATTTAAAAGGATCTAGGTGAAGATCCTTTTTG
ATAATCTCATGACCAAAATCCCTTAACGTGAGTTTTCGTTCCACTGAGCGTCAGACCCCGTAGAAAAGAT
CAAAGGATCTTCTTGAGATCCTTTTTTTCTGCGCGTAATCTGCTGCTTGCAAACAAAAAAACCACCGCTA
CCAGCGGTGGTTTGTTTGCCGGATCAAGAGCTACCAACTCTTTTTCCGAAGGTAACTGGCTTCAGCAGAG
CGCAGATACCAAATACTGTCCTTCTAGTGTAGCCGTAGTTAGGCCACCACTTCAAGAACTCTGTAGCACC
GCCTACATACCTCGCTCTGCTAATCCTGTTACCAGTGGCTGCTGCCAGTGGCGATAAGTCGTGTCTTACC
GGGTTGGACTCAAGACGATAGTTACCGGATAAGGCGCAGCGGTCGGGCTGAACGGGGGGTTCGTGCACAC
AGCCCAGCTTGGAGCGAACGACCTACACCGAACTGAGATACCTACAGCGTGAGCTATGAGAAAGCGCCAC
GCTTCCCGAAGGGAGAAAGGCGGACAGGTATCCGGTAAGCGGCAGGGTCGGAACAGGAGAGCGCACGAGG
GAGCTTCCAGGGGGAAACGCCTGGTATCTTTATAGTCCTGTCGGGTTTCGCCACCTCTGACTTGAGCGTC
GATTTTTGTGATGCTCGTCAGGGGGGCGGAGCCTATGGAAAAACGCCAGCAACGCGGCCTTTTTACGGTT
CCTGGCCTTTTGCTGGCCTTGAAGCTGTCCCTGATGGTCGTCATCTACCTGCCTGGACAGCATGGCCTGC
AACGCGGGCATCCCGATGCCGCCGGAAGCGAGAAGAATCATAATGGGGAAGGCCATCCAGCCTCGCGTCG
CGAACGCCAGCAAGACGTAGCCCAGCGCGTCGGCCCCGAGATGCGCCGCGTGCGGCTGCTGGAGATGGCG
GACGCGATGGATATGTTCTGCCAAGGGTTGGTTTGCGCATTCACAGTTCTCCGCAAGAATTGATTGGCTC
CAATTCTTGGAGTGGTGAATCCGTTAGCGAGGTGCCGCCCTGCTTCATCCCCGTGGCCCGTTGCTCGCGT
TTGCTGGCGGTGTCCCCGGAAGAAATATATTTGCATGTCTTTAGTTCTATGATGACACAAACCCCGCCCA
GCGTCTTGTCATTGGCGAATTCGAACACGCAGATGCAGTCGGGGCGGCGCGGTCCGAGGTCCACTTCGCA
TATTAAGGTGACGCGTGTGGCCTCGAACACCGAGCGACCCTGCAGCGACCCGCTTAACAGCGTCAACAGC
GTGCCGCAGATCCCGGGGGGCAATGAGATATGAAAAAGCCTGAACTCACCGCGACGTCTGTCGAGAAGTT
TCTGATCGAAAAGTTCGACAGCGTCTCCGACCTGATGCAGCTCTCGGAGGGCGAAGAATCTCGTGCTTTC
AGCTTCGATGTAGGAGGGCGTGGATATGTCCTGCGGGTAAATAGCTGCGCCGATGGTTTCTACAAAGATC
GTTATGTTTATCGGCACTTTGCATCGGCCGCGCTCCCGATTCCGGAAGTGCTTGACATTGGGGAATTCAG
CGAGAGCCTGACCTATTGCATCTCCCGCCGTGCACAGGGTGTCACGTTGCAAGACCTGCCTGAAACCGAA
CTGCCCGCTGTTCTGCAGCCGGTCGCGGAGGCCATGGATGCGATCGCTGCGGCCGATCTTAGCCAGACGA
GCGGGTTCGGCCCATTCGGACCGCAAGGAATCGGTCAATACACTACATGGCGTGATTTCATATGCGCGAT
TGCTGATCCCCATGTGTATCACTGGCAAACTGTGATGGACGACACCGTCAGTGCGTCCGTCGCGCAGGCT
CTCGATGAGCTGATGCTTTGGGCCGAGGACTGCCCCGAAGTCCGGCACCTCGTGCACGCGGATTTCGGCT
CCAACAATGTCCTGACGGACAATGGCCGCATAACAGCGGTCATTGACTGGAGCGAGGCGATGTTCGGGGA
TTCCCAATACGAGGTCGCCAACATCTTCTTCTGGAGGCCGTGGTTGGCTTGTATGGAGCAGCAGACGCGC
TACTTCGAGCGGAGGCATCCGGAGCTTGCAGGATCGCCGCGGCTCCGGGCGTATATGCTCCGCATTGGTC
TTGACCAACTCTATCAGAGCTTGGTTGACGGCAATTTCGATGATGCAGCTTGGGCGCAGGGTCGATGCGA
CGCAATCGTCCGATCCGGAGCCGGGACTGTCGGGCGTACACAAATCGCCCGCAGAAGCGCGGCCGTCTGG
ACCGATGGCTGTGTAGAAGTACTCGCCGATAGTGGAAACCGACGCCCCAGCACTCGTCCGGATCGGGAGA
TGGGGGAGGCTAACTGAAACACGGAAGGAGACAATACCGGAAGGAACCCGCGCTATGACGGCAATAAAAA
GACAGAATAAAACGCACGGGTGTTGGGTCGTTTGTTCATAAACGCGGGGTTCGGTCCCAGGGCTGGCACT
CTGTCGATACCCCACCGAGACCCCATTGGGGCCAATACGCCCGCGTTTCTTCCTTTTCCCCACCCCACCC
CCCAAGTTCGGGTGAAGGCCCAGGGCTCGCAGCCAACGTCGGGGCGGCAGGCCCTGCCATAGCCACTGGC
CCCGTGGGTTAGGGACGGGGTCCCCCATGGGGAATGGTTTATGGTTCGTGGGGGTTATTATTTTGGGCGT
TGCGTGGGGTCAGGTCCACGACTGGACTGAGCAGACAGACCCATGGTTTTTGGATGGCCTGGGCATGGAC
CGCATGTACTGGCGCGACACGAACACCGGGCGTCTGTGGCTGCCAAACACCCCCGACCCCCAAAAACCAC
CGCGCGGATTTCTGGCGTGCCAAGCTAGTCGACCAATTCTCATGTTTGACAGCTTATCATCGCAGATCCG
GGCAACGTTGTTGCCATTGCTGCAGGCGCAGAACTGGTAGGTATGGAAGATCTATACATTGAATCAATAT
TGGCAATTAGCCATATTAGTCATTGGTTATATAGCATAAATCAATATTGGCTATTGGCCATTGCATACGT
TGTATCTATATCATAATATGTACATTTATATTGGCTCATGTCCAATATGACCGCCATGTT
